Addgene plasmid #157652: GGDestX1-Amp
Purpose: (Empty Backbone) Golden Gate assembly and cell-free (bacterial) expression of fusion-proteins
Depositing lab: Karmella Haynes. Depositing organization: Emory University. Publication: Rapid Single-Pot Assembly of Modular Chromatin Proteins for Epigenetic Engineering. Haynes KA, Priode JH. Methods Mol Biol. 2023;2599:191-214. doi: 10.1007/978-1-0716-2847-8_14. PubMed 36427151.
Backbone
  Vector backbone: pTXTL-P70a(2)-deGFP
  Backbone manufacturer: Arbor Biosciences
  Backbone size (bp): 2536
  Modifications to backbone: The deGFP open reading frame between the start and stop codons was replaced by a BbsI-deGFP-BbsI drop-in site. Four BbsI sites in the backbone were eliminated by T > A mutations.
  Vector type: Bacterial Expression ; Cell-free Expression (E. coli sigma-70)
  Promoter: OR2-OR1-Pr
Growth in bacteria
  Bacterial resistance: Ampicillin, 100 μg/mL
  Growth temperature: 37°C
  Growth strain: DH5alpha
  Copy number: High Copy
Resource information
  A portion of this plasmid was derived from a plasmid made by: Arbor Biosciences
Terms and licenses: Academic/Nonprofit Terms; Industry Terms: Not Available to Industry
Depositor comments: The annotated sequence is also available at the Haynes lab Benchling site: https://benchling.com/s/seq-4Syx826a0gonKiH8Evvg. Please visit https://doi.org/10.17504/protocols.io.brgcm3sw for the protocol.
How to cite: GGDestX1-Amp was a gift from Karmella Haynes (Addgene plasmid # 157652 ; http://n2t.net/addgene:157652 ; RRID:Addgene_157652)
