[The description below was written by a language model from this plasmid's Addgene catalogue record and pLannotate feature annotations shown in this document.]
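Description:
GGDestX1-Amp is an empty destination vector for Golden Gate assembly of fusion-protein open reading frames and their expression in bacteria or in E. coli-based cell-free (TXTL) reactions. It is derived from the commercial pTXTL-P70a(2)-deGFP backbone. It replicates in E. coli from a high-copy ColE1/pUC-type origin and is selected with ampicillin through a β-lactamase gene driven by its own bla promoter. The sequenced record is about 3.2 kb.

Expression is driven by the OR2-OR1-Pr promoter, a lambda phage-derived element recognised by the E. coli sigma-70 RNA polymerase holoenzyme, so no phage polymerase is required in the extract. The automated annotation does not call this promoter. Instead it labels a fragment of lambda sequence upstream of the cassette as part of the O protein gene, which most likely reflects the phage origin of that regulatory region rather than a functional coding sequence. A strong T7 gene 10-type ribosome binding site follows.

Between the retained start and stop codons, the original deGFP coding region was replaced by a deGFP stuffer flanked by BbsI sites, which the feature table detects as an EGFP-like CDS. BbsI is a type IIS enzyme, so digestion releases the GFP placeholder and leaves overhangs into which ordered modules can be ligated in a single-pot reaction. Four native BbsI sites in the backbone were removed by point mutation to make this possible. A short tetracycline-resistance fragment downstream of the cassette appears to be a nonfunctional backbone remnant.

The associated work uses the vector for rapid assembly of modular chromatin proteins for epigenetic engineering.
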