Features (pLannotate 1.2.2; 7 found; start..end, strand, type, name):
    328..1188    -  CDS            AmpR: β-lactamase; bla; confers resistance to ampicillin, carbenicillin, and related antibiotics
   1189..1293    -  promoter       AmpR promoter: bla
   1395..1688    +  CDS            O (fragment): VRPO_LAMBD - Protein inferred from homology: Swiss-Prot protein existence level 3. Necessary for the bidirectional replication of DNA. It interacts with the ori (origin of replication) region of the genome during the initiation of replication. From Escherichia phage lambda (Bacteriophage lambda).
   1717..1739    +  RBS            RBS: efficient ribosome binding site from bacteriophage T7 gene 10 (Olins and Rangwala, 1989)
   1762..2433    +  CDS            (3-F)Tyr-EGFP: (3-F)Tyr-EGFP is a basic (constitutively fluorescent) green fluorescent protein published in 2004, derived from Aequorea victoria.
   2488..2619    +  CDS            TcR (fragment): tetracycline efflux protein; tet; confers resistance to tetracycline
   2799..157     -  rep_origin     ori (across the origin): high-copy-number ColE1/pMB1/pBR322/pUC origin of replication
>Addgene plasmid #157652 | GGDestX1-Amp | addgene full sequence | sequence record 324111 | Addgene NGS Result
CACTAGAAGAACAGTATTTGGTATCTGCGCTCTGCTGAAGCCAGTTACCTTCGGAAAAAGAGTTGGTAGC
TCTTGATCCGGCAAACAAACCACCGCTGGTAGCGGTGGTTTTTTTGTTTGCAAGCAGCAGATTACGCGCA
GAAAAAAAGGATCTCAAGAAGATCCTTTGATCTTTTCTACGGGGTCTGACGCTCAGTGGAACGAAAACTC
ACGTTAAGGGATTTTGGTCATGAGATTATCAAAAAGGATCTTCACCTAGATCCTTTTAAATTAAAAATGA
AGTTTTAAATCAATCTAAAGTATATATGAGTAAACTTGGTCTGACAGTTACCAATGCTTAATCAGTGAGG
CACCTATCTCAGCGATCTGTCTATTTCGTTCATCCATAGTTGCCTGACTCCCCGTCGTGTAGATAACTAC
GATACGGGAGGGCTTACCATCTGGCCCCAGTGCTGCAATGATACCGCGAGACCCACGCTCACCGGCTCCA
GATTTATCAGCAATAAACCAGCCAGCCGGAAGGGCCGAGCGCAGAAGTGGTCCTGCAACTTTATCCGCCT
CCATCCAGTCTATTAATTGTTGCCGGGAAGCTAGAGTAAGTAGTTCGCCAGTTAATAGTTTGCGCAACGT
TGTTGCCATTGCTACAGGCATCGTGGTGTCACGCTCGTCGTTTGGTATGGCTTCATTCAGCTCCGGTTCC
CAACGATCAAGGCGAGTTACATGATCCCCCATGTTGTGCAAAAAAGCGGTTAGCTCCTTCGGTCCTCCGA
TCGTTGTCAGAAGTAAGTTGGCCGCAGTGTTATCACTCATGGTTATGGCAGCACTGCATAATTCTCTTAC
TGTCATGCCATCCGTAAGATGCTTTTCTGTGACTGGTGAGTACTCAACCAAGTCATTCTGAGAATAGTGT
ATGCGGCGACCGAGTTGCTCTTGCCCGGCGTCAACACGGGATAATACCGCGCCACATAGCAGAACTTTAA
AAGTGCTCATCATTGGAAAACGTTCTTCGGGGCGAAAACTCTCAAGGATCTTACCGCTGTTGAGATCCAG
TTCGATGTAACCCACTCGTGCACCCAACTGATCTTCAGCATCTTTTACTTTCACCAGCGTTTCTGGGTGA
GCAAAAACAGGAAGGCAAAATGCCGCAAAAAAGGGAATAAGGGCGACACGGAAATGTTGAATACTCATAC
TCTTCCTTTTTCAATATTATTGAAGCATTTATCAGGGTTATTGTCTCATGAGCGGATACATATTTGAATG
TATTTAGAAAAATAAACAAATAGGGGTTCCGCGCACATTTCCCCGAAAAGTGCCACCTGACGTCTAAGAA
ACCATTATTATCATGACATTAACCTATAAAAATAGGCGTATCACGAGGCCCTTTCGACTTCAAGAATTCT
GGCGAATCCTCTGACCAGCCAGAAAACGACCTTTCTGTGGTGAAACCGGATGCTGCAATTCAGAGCGCCA
GCAAGTGGGGGACAGCAGAAGTCCTGACCGCCGCAGAGTGGATGTTTGACATGGTGAAGTCTATCGCACC
ATCAGCCAGAAAACCGAATTTTGCTGGGTGGGCTAACGATATCCGCCTGATGCGTGAACGTGACGGACGT
AACCACCGCGACATGTGTGTGCTGTTCCGCTGGGCATGCTGAGCTAACACCGTGCGTGTTGACAATTTTA
CCTCTGGCGGTGATAATGGTTGCAGCTAGCAATAATTTTGTTTAACTTTAAGAAGGAGATATACATATGG
AGGGGTCTTCGGAGCTTTTCACTGGCGTTGTTCCCATCCTGGTCGAGCTGGACGGCGACGTAAACGGCCA
CAAGTTCAGCGTGTCCGGCGAGGGCGAGGGCGATGCCACCTACGGCAAGCTGACCCTGAAGTTCATCTGC
ACCACCGGCAAGCTGCCCGTGCCCTGGCCCACCCTCGTGACCACCCTGACCTACGGCGTGCAGTGCTTCA
GCCGCTACCCCGACCACATGAAGCAGCACGACTTCTTCAAGTCCGCCATGCCCGAAGGCTACGTCCAGGA
GCGCACCATCTTCTTCAAGGACGACGGCAACTACAAGACCCGCGCCGAGGTGAAGTTCGAGGGCGACACC
CTGGTGAACCGCATCGAGCTGAAGGGCATCGACTTCAAGGAGGACGGCAACATCCTGGGGCACAAGCTGG
AGTACAACTACAACAGCCACAACGTCTATATCATGGCCGACAAGCAGAAGAACGGCATCAAGGTGAACTT
CAAGATCCGCCACAACATCGAGGACGGCAGCGTGCAGCTCGCCGACCACTACCAGCAGAACACCCCCATC
GGCGACGGCCCCGTGCTGCTGCCCGACAACCACTACCTGAGCACCCAGTCCGCCCTGAGCAAAGACCCCA
ACGAGAAGCGCGATCACATGGTCCTGCTGGAGTTCGTGACCGCCGCCGGGATCAGAAGACCTACTAGCTA
ACTCGAGCAAAGCCCGCCGAAAGGCGGGCTTTTCTGTGTCGACCGATGCCCTTGAGAGCCTTCAACCCAG
TCAGCTCCTTCCGGTGGGCGCGGGGCATGACTATCGTCGCCGCACTTATGACTGACTTCTTTATCATGCA
ACTCGTAGGACAGGTGCCGGCAGCGCTCTTCCGCTTCCTCGCTCACTGACTCGCTGCGCTCGGTCGTTCG
GCTGCGGCGAGCGGTATCAGCTCACTCAAAGGCGGTAATACGGTTATCCACAGAATCAGGGGATAACGCA
GGAAAGAACATGTGAGCAAAAGGCCAGCAAAAGGCCAGGAACCGTAAAAAGGCCGCGTTGCTGGCGTTTT
TCCATAGGCTCCGCCCCCCTGACGAGCATCACAAAAATCGACGCTCAAGTCAGAGGTGGCGAAACCCGAC
AGGACTATAAAGATACCAGGCGTTTCCCCCTGGAAGCTCCCTCGTGCGCTCTCCTGTTCCGACCCTGCCG
CTTACCGGATACCTGTCCGCCTTTCTCCCTTCGGGAAGCGTGGCGCTTTCTCATAGCTCACGCTGTAGGT
ATCTCAGTTCGGTGTAGGTCGTTCGCTCCAAGCTGGGCTGTGTGCACGAACCCCCCGTTCAGCCCGACCG
CTGCGCCTTATCCGGTAACTATCGTCTTGAGTCCAACCCGGTAAGACACGACTTATCGCCACTGGCAGCA
GCCACTGGTAACAGGATTAGCAGAGCGAGGTATGTAGGCGGTGCTACAGAGTTCTTGAAGTGGTGGCCTA
ACTACGGCTA
